>Addgene plasmid #222743 | pTZ18U-pufLM-Clonable | addgene full sequence | sequence record 442563 | Addgene NGS Result
AGCGCCCAATACGCAAACCGCCTCTCCCCGCGCGTTGGCCGATTCATTAATGCAGCTGGCACGACAGGTT
TCCCGACTGGAAAGCGGGCAGTGAGCGCAACGCAATTAATGTGAGTTAGCTCACTCATTAGGCACCCCAG
GCTTTACACTTTATGCTTCCGGCTCGTATGTTGTGTGGAATTGTGAGCGGATAACAATTTCACACAGGAA
ACAGCTATGACATGATTACGAATTTAATACGACTCACTATAGGGAATTCGAGCTCGGTACCCGGGGATCC
GTTGGGCCGACTGCAAGCGGAGAGGGAAGC
[1765 nt withheld, positions 311-2075]
TGAACATATGGCACTGGCCGTCGTTTTACAACGTCGTGACTGGGAAAACCCTGGCGTTACCCAACTTAAT
CGCCTTGCAGCACATCCCCCTTTCGCCAGCTGGCGTAATAGCGAAGAGGCCCGCACCGATCGCCCTTCCC
AACAGTTGCGCAGCCTGAATGGCGAATGGG
[124 nt withheld, positions 2246-2369]
C
[91 nt withheld, positions 2371-2461]
A
[49 nt withheld, positions 2463-2511]
CCTTTGACGTTGGAGTCCACGTTCTTT
[37 nt withheld, positions 2539-2575]
ACCCTATCTCGGTCTATTCTTTTGATTTATAAGGGATTTTGCCGATTTCGGCCTATTGGTTAAAAAATGA
GCTGATTTAACAAAAATTTAACGCGAATTTTAACAAAATATTAACGCTTACAATTTAGGTGGCACTTTTC
GGGGAAATGTGCGCGGAACCCCTATTTGTTTATTTTTCTAAATACATTCAAATATGTATCCGCTCATGAG
ACAATAACCCTGATAAATGCTTCAATAATATTGAAAAAGGAAGAGTATGAGTATTCAACATTTCCGTGTC
GCCCTTATTCCCTTTTTTGCGGCATTTTGCCTTCCTGTTTTTGCTCACCCAGAAACGCTGGTGAAAGTAA
AAGATGCTGAAGATCAGTTGGGTGCACGAGTGGGTTACATCGAACTGGATCTCAACAGCGGTAAGATCCT
TGAGAGTTTTCGCCCCGAAGAACGTTTTCCAATGATGAGCACTTTTAAAGTTCTGCTATGTGGCGCGGTA
TTATCCCGTATTGACGCCGGGCAAGAGCAACTCGGTCGCCGCATACACTATTCTCAGAATGACTTGGTTG
AGTACTCACCAGTCACAGAAAAGCATCTTACGGATGGCATGACAGTAAGAGAATTATGCAGTGCTGCCAT
AACCATGAGTGATAACACTGCGGCCAACTTACTTCTGACAACGATCGGAGGACCGAAGGAGCTAACCGCT
TTTTTGCACAACATGGGGGATCATGTAACTCGCCTTGATCGTTGGGAACCGGAGCTGAATGAAGCCATAC
CAAACGACGAGCGTGACACCACGATGCCTGTAGCAATGGCAACAACGTTGCGCAAACTATTAACTGGCGA
ACTACTTACTCTAGCTTCCCGGCAACAATTAATAGACTGGATGGAGGCGGATAAAGTTGCAGGACCACTT
CTGCGCTCGGCCCTTCCGGCTGGCTGGTTTATTGCTGATAAATCTGGAGCCGGTGAGCGTGGGTCTCGCG
GTATCATTGCAGCACTGGGGCCAGATGGTAAGCCCTCCCGTATCGTAGTTATCTACACGACGGGGAGTCA
GGCAACTATGGATGAACGAAATAGACAGATCGCTGAGATAGGTGCCTCACTGATTAAGCATTGGTAACTG
TCAGACCAAGTTTACTCATATATACTTTAGATTGATTTAAAACTTCATTTTTAATTTAAAAGGATCTAGG
TGAAGATCCTTTTTGATAATCTCATGACCAAAATCCCTTAACGTGAGTTTTCGTTCCACTGAGCGTCAGA
CCCCGTAGAAAAGATCAAAGGATCTTCTTGAGATCCTTTTTTTCTGCGCGTAATCTGCTGCTTGCAAACA
AAAAAACCACCGCTACCAGCGGTGGTTTGTTTGCCGGATCAAGAGCTACCAACTCTTTTTCCGAAGGTAA
CTGGCTTCAGCAGAGCGCAGATACCAAATACTGTTCTTCTAGTGTAGCCGTAGTTAGGCCACCACTTCAA
GAACTCTGTAGCACCGCCTACATACCTCGCTCTGCTAATCCTGTTACCAGTGGCTGCTGCCAGTGGCGAT
AAGTCGTGTCTTACCGGGTTGGACTCAAGACGATAGTTACCGGATAAGGCGCAGCGGTCGGGCTGAACGG
GGGGTTCGTGCACACAGCCCAGCTTGGAGCGAACGACCTACACCGAACTGAGATACCTACAGCGTGAGCT
ATGAGAAAGCGCCACGCTTCCCGAAGGGAGAAAGGCGGACAGGTATCCGGTAAGCGGCAGGGTCGGAACA
GGAGAGCGCACGAGGGAGCTTCCAGGGGGAAACGCCTGGTATCTTTATAGTCCTGTCGGGTTTCGCCACC
TCTGACTTGAGCGTCGATTTTTGTGATGCTCGTCAGGGGGGCGGAGCCTATGGAAAAACGCCAGCAACGC
GGCCTTTTTACGGTTCCTGGCCTTTTGCTGGCCTTTTGCTCACATGTTCTTTCCTGCGTTATCCCCTGAT
TCTGTGGATAACCGTATTACCGCCTTTGAGTGAGCTGATACCGCTCGCCGCAGCCGAACGACCGAGCGCA
GCGAGTCAGTGAGCGAGGAAGCGGAAG
Features (pLannotate 1.2.2; 13 found; start..end, strand, type, name):
      2..94      +  CDS            lacI (fragment): lac repressor; lacI; The lac repressor binds to the lac operator to inhibit transcription in E. coli. This inhibition can be relieved by adding lactose or isopropyl-β-D-thiogalactopyranoside (IPTG).
    107..128     +  protein_bind   CAP binding site: CAP binding activates transcription in the presence of cAMP. E. coli catabolite activator protein
    143..173     +  promoter       lac promoter: promoter for the E. coli lac operon
    181..197     +  protein_bind   lac operator: The lac repressor binds to the lac operator to inhibit transcription in E. coli. This inhibition can be relieved by adding lactose or isopropyl-β-D-thiogalactopyranoside (IPTG). lac repressor encoded by lacI
    235..253     +  promoter       T7 promoter: promoter for bacteriophage T7 RNA polymerase
    254..280     +  misc_feature   MCS (fragment): pUC18/19 multiple cloning site
    311..1156    +  CDS            pufL (sequence withheld): RCEL_RHOS4 - Experimental evidence at protein level: Swiss-Prot protein existence level 1. The reaction center is a membrane-bound complex that mediates the initial photochemical event in the electron transfer process of photosynthesis. From Rhodobacter sphaeroides (strain ATCC 17023 / DSM 158 / JCM 6121 / NBRC 12203 / NCIMB 8253 / ATH 2.4.1.) (Cereibacter sphaeroides).
   1152..2075    +  CDS            pufM (sequence withheld): RCEM_RHOS4 - Experimental evidence at protein level: Swiss-Prot protein existence level 1. The reaction center is a membrane-bound complex that mediates the initial photochemical event in the electron transfer process of photosynthesis. From Rhodobacter sphaeroides (strain ATCC 17023 / DSM 158 / JCM 6121 / NBRC 12203 / NCIMB 8253 / ATH 2.4.1.) (Cereibacter sphaeroides).
   2087..2241    +  CDS            lacZα (fragment): LacZα fragment of β-galactosidase; lacZ fragment
   2246..2674    +  rep_origin     f1 ori (sequence partly withheld): f1 bacteriophage origin of replication; arrow indicates direction of (+) strand synthesis
   2727..2831    +  promoter       AmpR promoter: bla
   2832..3692    +  CDS            AmpR: β-lactamase; bla; confers resistance to ampicillin, carbenicillin, and related antibiotics
   3863..4451    +  rep_origin     ori: high-copy-number ColE1/pMB1/pBR322/pUC origin of replication
