[The description below was written by a language model from this plasmid's Addgene catalogue record and pLannotate feature annotations shown in this document.]
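Description:
pTZ18U-pufLM-Clonable is a small E. coli cloning plasmid of about 4.6 kb, built on the pTZ18U phagemid backbone. It carries the pufL and pufM genes of Rhodobacter sphaeroides, which encode the L and M subunits of the bacterial photosynthetic reaction center, the membrane-bound complex that performs the initial photochemical charge-separation step of photosynthesis. The plasmid replicates in E. coli from a ColE1/pUC-type origin, which is annotated as high-copy although the catalogue lists copy number as unknown. Selection is with ampicillin through the bla gene and its own promoter. An f1 origin is also present, allowing single-stranded DNA to be rescued with helper phage, a feature traditionally useful for sequencing and oligonucleotide-directed mutagenesis.

The two genes sit in tandem in the same orientation. The annotated end of pufL overlaps the start of pufM by a few bases, which preserves an operon-like arrangement. According to the record, the fragment is bounded by BamHI on the 5′ side and NdeI on the 3′ side. It interrupts the pUC-type polylinker, leaving only fragments of the multiple cloning site and of lacZα on either side. Upstream lie the CAP binding site, lac promoter and lac operator, followed by a T7 promoter, so the insert could in principle be transcribed from either promoter.

No tags or reporters are annotated. The record does not explain the "Clonable" designation or describe a downstream workflow. The layout is consistent with an intermediate for manipulating or mutating the L and M subunit genes in E. coli rather than for producing assembled reaction centers there, but this is an inference rather than a stated purpose.
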