Addgene plasmid #222743: pTZ18U-pufLM-Clonable
Purpose: Encodes L-subunit and M-subunit of bacterial photosynthetic reaction center in R. sphaeroides
Depositing lab: Steven Boxer. Depositing organization: Stanford University.
Backbone
  Vector backbone: pTZ18U
  Backbone size w/o insert (bp): 2858
  Total vector size (bp): 4634
Growth in bacteria
  Bacterial resistance: Ampicillin, 100 μg/mL
  Growth temperature: 37°C
  Growth strain: DH5alpha
  Copy number: Unknown
Gene/Insert 1
  Gene/Insert name: pufL
  Species: Rhodobacter sphaeroides
  Insert size (bp): 849
  Cloning method: Restriction Enzyme; 5′ cloning site BamHI (unknown if destroyed); 3′ cloning site None (unknown if destroyed)
  Sequencing primers: 5′ gttgtgtggaattgtgagcggataac
Gene/Insert 2
  Gene/Insert name: pufM
  Species: Rhodobacter sphaeroides
  Insert size (bp): 927
  Cloning method: Restriction Enzyme; 5′ cloning site None (unknown if destroyed); 3′ cloning site NdeI (unknown if destroyed)
  Sequencing primers: 5′ gttgtgtggaattgtgagcggataac
Terms and licenses: Academic/Nonprofit Terms; Industry Terms: Not Available to Industry
How to cite: pTZ18U-pufLM-Clonable was a gift from Steven Boxer (Addgene plasmid # 222743 ; http://n2t.net/addgene:222743 ; RRID:Addgene_222743)
